Addgene plasmid #99551: His6tev CBP BCHZDeltaAL
Purpose: Bacterial expression of His tagged mouse CBP HAT Brd-ZZ(1079-1751) 1557-1617 replaced by SGGSG
Depositing lab: Peter Wright. Depositing organization: Scripps California (The Scripps Research Institute). Publication: Role of the CBP catalytic core in intramolecular SUMOylation and control of histone H3 acetylation. Park S, Stanfield RL, Martinez-Yamout MA, Dyson HJ, Wilson IA, Wright PE. Proc Natl Acad Sci U S A. 2017 Jun 19. pii: 201703105. doi: 10.1073/pnas.1703105114. PubMed 28630323.
Backbone
  Vector backbone: pET22b
  Backbone manufacturer: Novagen
  Backbone size w/o insert (bp): 5493
  Total vector size (bp): 7433
  Modifications to backbone: introduction of His6tev N-terminal tag
  Vector type: Bacterial Expression
Growth in bacteria
  Bacterial resistance: Ampicillin, 100 μg/mL
  Growth temperature: 37°C
  Growth strain: DH5alpha
  Copy number: Low Copy
Gene/Insert
  Gene/Insert name: mouse CBP BRD-ZZ domains (1079-1751) DeltaAL (alt name: crebbp)
  Species: M. musculus (mouse)
  Insert size (bp): 1940
  Mutation: replaced 1557-1618 with SGGSG
  Entrez Gene: Crebbp (a.k.a. CBP, CBP/p300, KAT3A, p300/CBP)
  Promoter: T7
  Tag / fusion protein: His6tev (N terminal on backbone)
  Cloning method: Restriction Enzyme; 5′ cloning site BamHI (not destroyed); 3′ cloning site SalI (not destroyed)
  Sequencing primers: 5′ T7 promoter; 3′ T7 terminator
Terms and licenses: Academic/Nonprofit Terms; Industry Terms: Not Available to Industry
How to cite: His6tev CBP BCHZDeltaAL was a gift from Peter Wright (Addgene plasmid # 99551 ; http://n2t.net/addgene:99551 ; RRID:Addgene_99551)
