[The description below was written by a language model from this plasmid's Addgene catalogue record and pLannotate feature annotations shown in this document.]
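Description:
His6tev CBP BCHZDeltaAL is a bacterial expression plasmid built on the Novagen pET22b backbone, modified to supply an N-terminal His6 tag followed by a TEV protease cleavage site. It replicates in E. coli from a pBR322-type origin accompanied by the rop gene and bom region, consistent with the catalogue's low-copy designation. Selection is through the β-lactamase gene (ampicillin resistance). An f1 origin is also present. The short tetracycline-resistance fragments and small predicted ORF in the annotation are non-functional remnants of the pBR322 lineage.

The insert, cloned between BamHI and SalI, encodes the catalytic core of mouse CBP (Crebbp), residues 1079–1751, running from the bromodomain through the HAT domain to the ZZ domain. In this "DeltaAL" variant an internal segment is replaced by a short SGGSG linker. The record gives the replaced residues as 1557–1617 in one field and 1557–1618 in another. Expression is driven by a T7 promoter with an adjacent lac operator and the T7 gene 10 ribosome binding site, and ends at the T7 terminator. The plasmid-borne lacI supplies repressor, so transcription is IPTG-inducible in hosts that provide T7 RNA polymerase. The tag allows metal-affinity purification, and TEV cleavage can then remove it.

The annotation tool labels the tag as an 8xHis fragment and matches the insert to the rat orthologue, both likely database-matching artefacts. The short "SET1" hit just before the terminator is probably backbone sequence rather than a fusion tag. The sequenced record is 7,350 nt, slightly shorter than the 7,433 bp listed in the catalogue. The associated publication concerns the role of the CBP catalytic core in intramolecular SUMOylation and histone H3 acetylation, which suggests the plasmid is used to produce recombinant protein for such studies.
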