Features (pLannotate 1.2.2; 20 found; start..end, strand, type, name):
      1..19      +  promoter       T7 promoter: promoter for bacteriophage T7 RNA polymerase
     20..44      +  protein_bind   lac operator: The lac repressor binds to the lac operator to inhibit transcription in E. coli. This inhibition can be relieved by adding lactose or isopropyl-β-D-thiogalactopyranoside (IPTG). lac repressor encoded by lacI
     59..81      +  RBS            RBS: efficient ribosome binding site from bacteriophage T7 gene 10 (Olins and Rangwala, 1989)
     99..118     +  CDS            8xHis (fragment): 8xHis affinity tag
    140..160     +  CDS            TEV site: tobacco etch virus (TEV) protease recognition and cleavage site
    173..2086    +  CDS            Crebbp (fragment): CBP_RAT - Also known as Cbp. Experimental evidence at protein level: Swiss-Prot protein existence level 1. Acetylates histones, giving a specific tag for transcriptional activation (By similarity). Also acetylates non-histone proteins, like DDX21, FBL, IRF2, MAFG, NCOA3, POLR1E/PAF53 and FOXO1 (By similarity). Binds specifically to phosphorylated CREB and enhances its transcriptional activity toward cAMP-responsive genes. Acts as a coactivator of ALX1. Acts as a circadian transcriptional coactivator which enhances the activity of the circadian transcriptional activators: NPAS2-ARNTL/BMAL1 and
   2109..2158    +  CDS            SET1 (fragment): solubility-enhancement tag derived from T7 phage gene 10B
   2166..2213    +  terminator     T7 terminator: transcription terminator for bacteriophage T7 RNA polymerase
   2250..2678    +  rep_origin     f1 ori (sequence partly withheld): f1 bacteriophage origin of replication; arrow indicates direction of (+) strand synthesis
   2731..2835    +  promoter       AmpR promoter: bla
   2836..3696    +  CDS            AmpR: β-lactamase; bla; confers resistance to ampicillin, carbenicillin, and related antibiotics
   3867..4455    +  rep_origin     ori: high-copy-number ColE1/pMB1/pBR322/pUC origin of replication
   4641..4780    -  misc_feature   bom: basis of mobility region from pBR322
   4882..5073    -  CDS            rop: Rop protein, which maintains plasmids at low copy number; rop
   5090..5470    +  CDS            YPB1_ECOLX: Protein predicted: Swiss-Prot protein existence level 4. From Escherichia coli.
   5542..5833    -  CDS            TcR (fragment): tetracycline efflux protein; tet; confers resistance to tetracycline
   5848..5869    -  protein_bind   CAP binding site: CAP binding activates transcription in the presence of cAMP. E. coli catabolite activator protein
   5882..6964    -  CDS            lacI: lac repressor; lacI; The lac repressor binds to the lac operator to inhibit transcription in E. coli. This inhibition can be relieved by adding lactose or isopropyl-β-D-thiogalactopyranoside (IPTG).
   6965..7042    -  promoter       lacI promoter: lacI
   7050..7329    -  CDS            TcR (fragment): tetracycline efflux protein; tet; confers resistance to tetracycline
>Addgene plasmid #99551 | His6tev CBP BCHZDeltaAL | addgene full sequence | sequence record 211126 | Addgene NGS Result
TAATACGACTCACTATAGGGGAATTGTGAGCGGATAACAATTCCCCTCTAGAAATAATTTTGTTTAACTT
TAAGAAGGAGATATACATATGTCGTACTACCATCACCATCACCATCACGATTACGATATCCCAACGACCG
AAAACCTGTATTTTCAGGGCGCCATGGGATCCTCCCAGCCACGCAAAAAAATCTTTAAACCCGAGGAGCT
ACGCCAGGCACTTATGCCAACTCTAGAAGCACTCTATCGACAGGACCCAGAGTCTTTGCCTTTTCGTCAG
CCTGTAGATCCTCAGCTCCTAGGAATCCCAGATTATTTTGATATAGTGAAGAATCCTATGGACCTTTCTA
CCATCAAACGAAAGCTGGACACAGGGCAATATCAAGAACCCTGGCAGTATGTGGATGATGTCTGGCTTAT
GTTCAACAATGCGTGGCTATATAATCGTAAAACGTCCCGTGTATATAAATTTTGCAGTAAACTTGCAGAG
GTCTTTGAACAAGAAATTGACCCTGTCATGCAGTCTCTTGGATATTGCTGTGGACGAAAGTATGAGTTCT
CCCCACAGACTTTGTGCTGTTACGGAAAGCAGCTGTGTACAATTCCTCGTGATGCAGCCTACTACAGCTA
TCAGAATAGGTATCATTTCTGTGAGAAGTGTTTCACAGAGATCCAGGGCGAGAATGTGACCCTGGGTGAC
GACCCTTCCCAACCTCAGACGACAATTTCCAAGGATCAATTTGAAAAGAAGAAAAATGATACCTTAGATC
CTGAACCTTTTGTTGACTGCAAAGAGTGTGGCCGGAAGATGCATCAGATTTGTGTTCTACACTATGACAT
CATTTGGCCTTCAGGTTTTGTGTGTGACAACTGTTTGAAGAAAACTGGCAGACCTCGGAAAGAAAACAAA
TTCAGTGCTAAGAGGCTGCAGACCACACGATTGGGAAACCACTTAGAAGACAGAGTGAATAAGTTTTTGC
GGCGCCAGAATCACCCTGAAGCTGGGGAGGTTTTTGTCAGAGTGGTGGCCAGCTCAGACAAGACTGTGGA
GGTCAAGCCGGGAATGAAGTCAAGGTTTGTGGATTCTGGAGAGATGTCGGAATCTTTCCCATATCGTACC
AAAGCACTCTTTGCTTTTGAGGAGATCGATGGAGTCGATGTGTGCTTTTTTGGGATGCATGTGCAAGAAT
ACGGCTCTGATTGCCCCCCACCAAATACAAGGCGTGTATACATATCTTATCTGGACAGTATTCATTTCTT
CCGGCCCCGCTGCCTCCGGACAGCTGTTTACCATGAGATCCTCATCGGATATCTCGAGTATGTGAAGAAA
TTGGGGTATGTGACAGGACATATTTGGGCCTGTCCCCCAAGTGAAGGAGATGACTATATCTTTCATTGCC
ACCCCCCTGACCAGAAAATCCCCAAACCAAAACGACTACAGGAGTGGTACAAGAAGATGCTGGACAAGGC
GTTTGCAGAGAGGATCATTAACGACTATAAGGACATCTTCAAACAAGCGAACGAAGACAGGCTCACGAGT
GCCAAGGAGTTGCCCTATTTTGAAGGAGATTTCTGGCCTAATGTGTTGGAAGAAAGCATTAAGGAATCTG
GAGGATCAGGATCGCAGAAGCTGTATGCCACCATGGAGAAGCACAAGGAGGTATTCTTTGTGATTCATCT
GCATGCTGGGCCTGTTATCAGCACTCAGCCCCCCATCGTGGACCCTGATCCTCTGCTTAGCTGTGACCTC
ATGGATGGGCGAGATGCCTTCCTCACCCTGGCCAGAGACAAGCACTGGGAATTCTCTTCCTTACGCCGCT
CCAAATGGTCCACTCTGTGCATGCTGGTGGAGCTGCACACACAGGGCCAGGACCGCTTTGTTTATACCTG
CAATGAGTGCAAACACCATGTGGAAACACGCTGGCACTGCACTGTGTGTGAGGACTATGACCTTTGTATC
AATTGCTACAACACAAAGAGCCACACCCATAAGATGGTGAAGTGGGGGCTAGGCCTAGATTAATAGGTCG
ACGAGCTCACTAGTCGCGGCCGCTTTCGAATCTAGAGCCTGCAGTCTCGAGCACCACCACCACCACCACT
GAGATCCGGCTGCTAACAAAGCCCGAAAGGAAGCTGAGTTGGCTGCTGCCACCGCTGAGCAATAACTAGC
ATAACCCCTTGGGGCCTCTAAACGGGTCTTGAGGGGTTTTTTGCTGAAAGGAGGAACTATATCCGGATTG
GCGAATGGG
[124 nt withheld, positions 2250-2373]
C
[91 nt withheld, positions 2375-2465]
A
[49 nt withheld, positions 2467-2515]
CCTTTGACGTTGGAGTCCACGTTCTTT
[37 nt withheld, positions 2543-2579]
ACCCTATCTCGGTCTATTCTTTTGATTTATAAGGGATTTTGCCGATTTCGGCCTATTGGTTAAAAAATGA
GCTGATTTAACAAAAATTTAACGCGAATTTTAACAAAATATTAACGCTTACAATTTAGGTGGCACTTTTC
GGGGAAATGTGCGCGGAACCCCTATTTGTTTATTTTTCTAAATACATTCAAATATGTATCCGCTCATGAG
ACAATAACCCTGATAAATGCTTCAATAATATTGAAAAAGGAAGAGTATGAGTATTCAACATTTCCGTGTC
GCCCTTATTCCCTTTTTTGCGGCATTTTGCCTTCCTGTTTTTGCTCACCCAGAAACGCTGGTGAAAGTAA
AAGATGCTGAAGATCAGTTGGGTGCACGAGTGGGTTACATCGAACTGGATCTCAACAGCGGTAAGATCCT
TGAGAGTTTTCGCCCCGAAGAACGTTTTCCAATGATGAGCACTTTTAAAGTTCTGCTATGTGGCGCGGTA
TTATCCCGTATTGACGCCGGGCAAGAGCAACTCGGTCGCCGCATACACTATTCTCAGAATGACTTGGTTG
AGTACTCACCAGTCACAGAAAAGCATCTTACGGATGGCATGACAGTAAGAGAATTATGCAGTGCTGCCAT
AACCATGAGTGATAACACTGCGGCCAACTTACTTCTGACAACGATCGGAGGACCGAAGGAGCTAACCGCT
TTTTTGCACAACATGGGGGATCATGTAACTCGCCTTGATCGTTGGGAACCGGAGCTGAATGAAGCCATAC
CAAACGACGAGCGTGACACCACGATGCCTGCAGCAATGGCAACAACGTTGCGCAAACTATTAACTGGCGA
ACTACTTACTCTAGCTTCCCGGCAACAATTAATAGACTGGATGGAGGCGGATAAAGTTGCAGGACCACTT
CTGCGCTCGGCCCTTCCGGCTGGCTGGTTTATTGCTGATAAATCTGGAGCCGGTGAGCGTGGGTCTCGCG
GTATCATTGCAGCACTGGGGCCAGATGGTAAGCCCTCCCGTATCGTAGTTATCTACACGACGGGGAGTCA
GGCAACTATGGATGAACGAAATAGACAGATCGCTGAGATAGGTGCCTCACTGATTAAGCATTGGTAACTG
TCAGACCAAGTTTACTCATATATACTTTAGATTGATTTAAAACTTCATTTTTAATTTAAAAGGATCTAGG
TGAAGATCCTTTTTGATAATCTCATGACCAAAATCCCTTAACGTGAGTTTTCGTTCCACTGAGCGTCAGA
CCCCGTAGAAAAGATCAAAGGATCTTCTTGAGATCCTTTTTTTCTGCGCGTAATCTGCTGCTTGCAAACA
AAAAAACCACCGCTACCAGCGGTGGTTTGTTTGCCGGATCAAGAGCTACCAACTCTTTTTCCGAAGGTAA
CTGGCTTCAGCAGAGCGCAGATACCAAATACTGTCCTTCTAGTGTAGCCGTAGTTAGGCCACCACTTCAA
GAACTCTGTAGCACCGCCTACATACCTCGCTCTGCTAATCCTGTTACCAGTGGCTGCTGCCAGTGGCGAT
AAGTCGTGTCTTACCGGGTTGGACTCAAGACGATAGTTACCGGATAAGGCGCAGCGGTCGGGCTGAACGG
GGGGTTCGTGCACACAGCCCAGCTTGGAGCGAACGACCTACACCGAACTGAGATACCTACAGCGTGAGCT
ATGAGAAAGCGCCACGCTTCCCGAAGGGAGAAAGGCGGACAGGTATCCGGTAAGCGGCAGGGTCGGAACA
GGAGAGCGCACGAGGGAGCTTCCAGGGGGAAACGCCTGGTATCTTTATAGTCCTGTCGGGTTTCGCCACC
TCTGACTTGAGCGTCGATTTTTGTGATGCTCGTCAGGGGGGCGGAGCCTATGGAAAAACGCCAGCAACGC
GGCCTTTTTACGGTTCCTGGCCTTTTGCTGGCCTTTTGCTCACATGTTCTTTCCTGCGTTATCCCCTGAT
TCTGTGGATAACCGTATTACCGCCTTTGAGTGAGCTGATACCGCTCGCCGCAGCCGAACGACCGAGCGCA
GCGAGTCAGTGAGCGAGGAAGCGGAAGAGCGCCTGATGCGGTATTTTCTCCTTACGCATCTGTGCGGTAT
TTCACACCGCAATGGTGCACTCTCAGTACAATCTGCTCTGATGCCGCATAGTTAAGCCAGTATACACTCC
GCTATCGCTACGTGACTGGGTCATGGCTGCGCCCCGACACCCGCCAACACCCGCTGACGCGCCCTGACGG
GCTTGTCTGCTCCCGGCATCCGCTTACAGACAAGCTGTGACCGTCTCCGGGAGCTGCATGTGTCAGAGGT
TTTCACCGTCATCACCGAAACGCGCGAGGCAGCTGCGGTAAAGCTCATCAGCGTGGTCGTGAAGCGATTC
ACAGATGTCTGCCTGTTCATCCGCGTCCAGCTCGTTGAGTTTCTCCAGAAGCGTTAATGTCTGGCTTCTG
ATAAAGCGGGCCATGTTAAGGGCGGTTTTTTCCTGTTTGGTCACTGATGCCTCCGTGTAAGGGGGATTTC
TGTTCATGGGGGTAATGATACCGATGAAACGAGAGAGGATGCTCACGATACGGGTTACTGATGATGAACA
TGCCCGGTTACTGGAACGTTGTGAGGGTAAACAACTGGCGGTATGGATGCGGCGGGACCAGAGAAAAATC
ACTCAGGGTCAATGCCAGCGCTTCGTTAATACAGATGTAGGTGTTCCACAGGGTAGCCAGCAGCATCCTG
CGATGCAGATCCGGAACATAATGGTGCAGGGCGCTGACTTCCGCGTTTCCAGACTTTACGAAACACGGAA
ACCGAAGACCATTCATGTTGTTGCTCAGGTCGCAGACGTTTTGCAGCAGCAGTCGCTTCACGTTCGCTCG
CGTATCGGTGATTCATTCTGCTAACCAGTAAGGCAACCCCGCCAGCCTAGCCGGGTCCTCAACGACAGGA
GCACGATCATGCGCACCCGTGGGGCCGCCATGCCGGCGATAATGGCCTGCTTCTCGCCGAAACGTTTGGT
GGCGGGACCAGTGACGAAGGCTTGAGCGAGGGCGTGCAAGATTCCGAATACCGCAAGCGACAGGCCGATC
ATCGTCGCGCTCCAGCGAAAGCGGTCCTCGCCGAAAATGACCCAGAGCGCTGCCGGCACCTGTCCTACGA
GTTGCATGATAAAGAAGACAGTCATAAGTGCGGCGACGATAGTCATGCCCCGCGCCCACCGGAAGGAGCT
GACTGGGTTGAAGGCTCTCAAGGGCATCGGTCGAGATCCCGGTGCCTAATGAGTGAGCTAACTTACATTA
ATTGCGTTGCGCTCACTGCCCGCTTTCCAGTCGGGAAACCTGTCGTGCCAGCTGCATTAATGAATCGGCC
AACGCGCGGGGAGAGGCGGTTTGCGTATTGGGCGCCAGGGTGGTTTTTCTTTTCACCAGTGAGACGGGCA
ACAGCTGATTGCCCTTCACCGCCTGGCCCTGAGAGAGTTGCAGCAAGCGGTCCACGCTGGTTTGCCCCAG
CAGGCGAAAATCCTGTTTGATGGTGGTTAACGGCGGGATATAACATGAGCTGTCTTCGGTATCGTCGTAT
CCCACTACCGAGATATCCGCACCAACGCGCAGCCCGGACTCGGTAATGGCGCGCATTGCGCCCAGCGCCA
TCTGATCGTTGGCAACCAGCATCGCAGTGGGAACGATGCCCTCATTCAGCATTTGCATGGTTTGTTGAAA
ACCGGACATGGCACTCCAGTCGCCTTCCCGTTCCGCTATCGGCTGAATTTGATTGCGAGTGAGATATTTA
TGCCAGCCAGCCAGACGCAGACGCGCCGAGACAGAACTTAATGGGCCCGCTAACAGCGCGATTTGCTGGT
GACCCAATGCGACCAGATGCTCCACGCCCAGTCGCGTACCGTCTTCATGGGAGAAAATAATACTGTTGAT
GGGTGTCTGGTCAGAGACATCAAGAAATAACGCCGGAACATTAGTGCAGGCAGCTTCCACAGCAATGGCA
TCCTGGTCATCCAGCGGATAGTTAATGATCAGCCCACTGACGCGTTGCGCGAGAAGATTGTGCACCGCCG
CTTTACAGGCTTCGACGCCGCTTCGTTCTACCATCGACACCACCACGCTGGCACCCAGTTGATCGGCGCG
AGATTTAATCGCCGCGACAATTTGCGACGGCGCGTGCAGGGCCAGACTGGAGGTGGCAACGCCAATCAGC
AACGACTGTTTGCCCGCCAGTTGTTGTGCCACGCGGTTGGGAATGTAATTCAGCTCCGCCATCGCCGCTT
CCACTTTTTCCCGCGTTTTCGCAGAAACGTGGCTGGCCTGGTTCACCACGCGGGAAACGGTCTGATAAGA
GACACCGGCATACTCTGCGACATCGTATAACGTTACTGGTTTCACATTCACCACCCTGAATTGACTCTCT
TCCGGGCGCTATCATGCCATACCGCGAAAGGTTTTGCGCCATTCGATGGTGTCCGGGATCTCGACGCTCT
CCCTTATGCGACTCCTGCATTAGGAAGCAGCCCAGTAGTAGGTTGAGGCCGTTGAGCACCGCCGCCGCAA
GGAATGGTGCATGCAAGGAGATGGCGCCCAACAGTCCCCCGGCCACGGGGCCTGCCACCATACCCACGCC
GAAACAAGCGCTCATGAGCCCGAAGTGGCGAGCCCGATCTTCCCCATCGGTGATGTCGGCGATATAGGCG
CCAGCAACCGCACCTGTGGCGCCGGTGATGCCGGCCACGATGCGTCCGGCGTAGAGGATCGAGATCTCGA
TCCCGCGAAAT
