>Addgene plasmid #99551 | His6tev CBP BCHZDeltaAL | depositor partial sequence | sequence record 204975 | T7 promoter, terminator and internal primers
GGACCGCACATTCCCCTCTAGAATAATTTTGTTTAACTTTAAGAAGGAGATATACATATGTCGTACTACC
ATCACCATCACCATCACGATTACGATATCCCAACGACCGAAAACCTGTATTTTCAGGGCGCCATGGGATC
CTCCCAGCCACGCAAAAAAATCTTTAAACCCGAGGAGCTACGCCAGGCACTTATGCCAACTCTAGAAGCA
CTCTATCGACAGGACCCAGAGTCTTTGCCTTTTCGTCAGCCTGTAGATCCTCAGCTCCTAGGAATCCCAG
ATTATTTTGATATAGTGAAGAATCCTATGGACCTTTCTACCATCAAACGAAAGCTGGACACAGGGCAATA
TCAAGAACCCTGGCAGTATGTGGATGATGTCTGGCTTATGTTCAACAATGCGTGGCTATATAATCGTAAA
ACGTCCCGTGTATATAAATTTTGCAGTAAACTTGCAGAGGTCTTTGAACAAGAAATTGACCCTGTCATGC
AGTCTCTTGGATATTGCTGTGGACGAAAGTATGAGTTCTCCCCACAGACTTTGTGCTGTTACGGAAAGCA
GCTGTGTACAATTCCTCGTGATGCAGCCTACTACAGCTATCAGAATAGGTATCATTTCTGTGAGAAGTGT
TTCACAGAGATCCAGGGCGAGAATGTGACCCTGGGTGACGACCCTTCCCAACCTCAGACGACAATTTCCA
AGGATCAATTTGAAAAGAAGAAAAATGATACCTTAGATCCTGAACCTTTTGTTGACTGCAAAGAGTGTGG
CCGGAAGATGCATCAGATTTGTGTTCTACACTATGACATCATTTGGCCTTCAGGTTTTGTGTGTGACAAC
TGTTTGAAGAAAACTGGCAGACCTCGGAAAGAAAACAAATTCAGTGCTAAGAGGCTGCAGACCACACGAT
TGGGAAACCACTTAGAAGACAGAGTGAATAAGTTTTTGCGGCGCCAGAATCACCCTGAAGCTGGGGAGGT
TTTTGTCAGAGTGGTGGCCAGCTCAGACAAGACTGTGGAGGTCAAGCCGGGAATGAAGTCAAGGTTTGTG
GATTCTGGAGAGATGTCGGAATCTTTCCCATATCGTACCAAAGCACTCTTTGCTTTTGAGGAGATCGATG
GAGTCGATGTGTGCTTTTTTGGGATGCATGTGCAAGAATACGGCTCTGATTGCCCCCCACCAAATACAAG
GCGTGTATACATATCTTATCTGGACAGTATTCATTTCTTCCGGCCCCGCTGCCTCCGGACAGCTGTTTAC
CATGAGATCCTCATCGGATATCTCGAGTATGTGAAGAAATTGGGGTATGTGACAGGACATATTTGGGCCT
GTCCCCCAAGTGAAGGAGATGACTATATCTTTCATTGCCACCCCCCTGACCAGAAAATCCCCAAACCAAA
ACGACTACAGGAGTGGTACAAGAAGATGCTGGACAAGGCGTTTGCAGAGAGGATCATTAACGACTATAAG
GACATCTTCAAACAAGCGAACGAAGACAGGCTCACGAGTGCCAAGGAGTTGCCCTATTTTGAAGGAGATT
TCTGGCCTAATGTGTTGGAAGAAAGCATTAAGGAATCTGGAGGATCAGGATCGCAGAAGCTGTATGCCAC
CATGGAGAAGCACAAGGAGGTATTCTTTGTGATTCATCTGCATGCTGGGCCTGTTATCAGCACTCAGCCC
CCCATCGTGGACCCTGATCCTCTGCTTAGCTGTGACCTCATGGATGGGCGAGATGCCTTCCTCACCCTGG
CCAGAGACAAGCACTGGGAATTCTCTTCCTTACGCCGCTCCAAATGGTCCACTCTGTGCATGCTGGTGGA
GCTGCACACACAGGGCCAGGACCGCTTTGTTTATACCTGCAATGAGTGCAAACACCATGTGGAAACACGC
TGGCACTGCACTGTGTGTGAGGACTATGACCTTTGTATCAATTGCTACAACACAAAGAGCCACACCCATA
AGATGGTGAAGTGGGGGCTAGGCCTAGATTAATAGGTCGACGAGCTCACTAGTCGCGGCCGCTTTCGAAT
CTAGAGCCTGCAGTCTCGAGCACCACCACCACCACCACTGAGATCCGGCTGCTAACAAAGCCCGAAAGCA
GCGATAT
